Addgene plasmid #20517: pWZL Neo Myr Flag STK32C
Depositing lab: William Hahn & Jean Zhao. Depositing organization: Dana-Farber Cancer Institute. Publication: Integrative Genomic Approaches Identify IKBKE as a Breast Cancer Oncogene (Kinase Library Clones). Boehm JS, Zhao JJ, Yao J, Kim SY, Firestein R, Dunn IF, Sjostrom SK, Garraway LA, Weremowicz S, Richardson AL, Greulich H, Stewart CJ, Mulvey LA, Shen RR, Ambrogio L, Hirozane-Kishikawa T, Hill DE, Vidal M, Meyerson M, Grenier JK, Hinkle G, Root DE, Roberts TM, Lander ES, Polyak K, Hahn WC. Cell. 2007 Jun 15. 129(6):1065-1079. 10.1016/j.cell.2007.03.052 PubMed 17574021.
Backbone
  Vector backbone: pWZL-Neo-Myr-Flag-DEST
  Backbone manufacturer: William Hahn Lab (available at Addgene, #15300)
  Vector type: Mammalian Expression, Retroviral
  Selectable markers: Neomycin (select with G418)
Growth in bacteria
  Bacterial resistance: Ampicillin, 100 μg/mL
  Growth temperature: 37°C
  Growth strain: Stbl3
  Growth instructions: Stbl3 cells to prevent recombination.
  Copy number: Unknown
Gene/Insert
  Gene/Insert name: STK32C (alt name: serine/threonine kinase 32C)
  Species: H. sapiens (human)
  Entrez Gene: STK32C (a.k.a. PKE, YANK3, MGC23665, RP11-140A10.1)
  Tag / fusion protein: Myr (N terminal on backbone); Flag (N terminal on backbone)
  Cloning method: Gateway Cloning
  Sequencing primers: 5′ pWZL-Fwd (GAA CCT CCT CGT TCG ACC); 3′ pWZL-Rev (TTC CGG GCC CTC ACA TTG)
Resource information
  A portion of this plasmid was derived from a plasmid made by: 3-C6
Terms and licenses: Academic/Nonprofit Terms; Industry Terms: Not Available to Industry
Depositor comments: ORFs were cloned into Gateway compatible pEntry vectors. An LR recombination reaction was performed to move the ORF to pWZL-Neo-Myr-Flag DEST such that the ORF would have 5' myristoylation and flag tags. This plasmid is part of a kinase library, and the gene has been verified, but has not been fully sequenced for minor mutations. Please see the following link for plasmids from this article that are not part of the kinase library http://www.addgene.org/pubmed/17574021
How to cite: pWZL Neo Myr Flag STK32C was a gift from William Hahn & Jean Zhao (Addgene plasmid # 20517 ; http://n2t.net/addgene:20517 ; RRID:Addgene_20517)
