[The description below was written by a language model from this plasmid's Addgene catalogue record.]
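Description:
pWZL Neo Myr Flag STK32C is a retroviral mammalian expression plasmid built on the Gateway-compatible pWZL-Neo-Myr-Flag-DEST backbone. It is propagated in bacteria under ampicillin selection, and the depositors recommend a recombination-deficient strain, because the repeated sequences typical of retroviral vectors can rearrange during growth. Transduced or transfected mammalian cells are selected through a neomycin resistance marker using G418. No feature table is provided, so the promoter driving the insert, the bacterial origin of replication and the exact arrangement of the viral elements are not stated in the record.

The payload is the human STK32C open reading frame (serine/threonine kinase 32C, also known as YANK3 or PKE). It was first cloned into a Gateway entry vector and then moved into the destination backbone by an LR recombination reaction. This places the ORF in frame behind two N-terminal elements supplied by the backbone: a myristoylation signal and a Flag epitope. A myristoylation signal directs lipid modification and membrane targeting of the fusion protein, a strategy commonly used to promote activation of kinases, while the Flag tag allows detection or immunoprecipitation with standard antibodies.

The construct is one clone of a myristoylated kinase library assembled for integrative genomic screens that identified a breast cancer oncogene. It is suited to producing retrovirus for stable expression of membrane-targeted STK32C in mammalian cells, for example in gain-of-function assays. The depositors note that the gene identity has been verified, but that the insert has not been fully sequenced for minor mutations.
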