>Addgene plasmid #20517 | pWZL Neo Myr Flag STK32C | addgene partial sequence | sequence record 26342 | 20517 with pWZL-Fwd
CTCCTTCTCTAGGCGCCGGCCGGATCCAGAATTCGCCACCATGGGGTCTTCAAAATCTAAACCAAAGGAC
CCCAGCCAGCGCCGGCGCAGGATCCGAGGTTACCTTGACTACAAAGACGATGACGACAAGCAATTGACAA
GTTTGTACAAAAAAGTTGGCATGTACGCCATGAAGTACATGAACAAGCAGCAGTGCATCGAGCGCGACGA
GGTCCGCAACGTCTTCCGGGAGCTGGAGATCCTGCAGGAGATCGAGCACGTCTTCCTGGTGAACCTCTGG
TACTCCTTCCAGGACGAGGAGGACATGTTCATGGTCGTGGACCTGCTACTGGGCGGGGACCTGCGCTACC
ACCTGCAGCAGAACGTGCAGTTCTCCGAGGACACGGTGAGGCTGTACATCTGCGAGATGGCACTGGCTCT
GGACTACCTGCGCGGCCAGCACATCATCCACAGAGATGTCAAGCCTGACAACATTCTCCTGGATGAGAGA
GGACATGCACACCTGACCGACTTCAACATTGCCACCATCATCAAGGACGGGGAGCGGGCGACGGCATTAG
CAGGCACCAAGCCGTACATGGCTCCGGAGATCTTCCACTCTTTTGTCAACGGCGGGACCGGCTACTCCTT
CGAGGTGGACTGGTGGTCGGTGGGGGGTGATGGCCTATGAGCTGCTGCGAGGATGGAGGCCCTATGACAT
CCACTCCAGCAACGCCGTGGNNTCCCTGGTGCAGCTGTTCAGCACCGTGAGCGTCCAGTATGTCCC
